>Addgene plasmid #147399 | pAc5.1B-EGFP-CeAIN2_254-400-HsTNRC6C_1207-1690-P-GL-mut_R | depositor full sequence | sequence record 289846 | Full Sequence
CTTCAAGGAATTAATTCTATATTCTAAAAACACAAATGATACTTCTAAAAAAAATCATGAATGGCATCAA
CTCTGAATCAAATCTTTGCAGATGCACCTACTTCTCATTTCCACTGTCACATCATTTTTCCAGATCTCGC
TGCCTGTTATGTGGCCCACAAACCAAGACACGTTTTATGGCCATTAAAGCTGGCTGATCGTCGCCAAACA
CCAAATACATATCAATATGTACATTCGAGAAAGAAGCGATCAAAGAAGCGTCTTCGGGCGAGTAGGAGAA
TGCGGAGGAGAAGGAGAACGAGCTGATCTAGTATCTCTCCACAATCCAATGCCAACTGACCAACTGGCCA
TATTCGGAGCAATTTGAAGCCAATTTCCATCGCCTGGCGATCGCTCCATTCTTGGCTATATGTTTTTCAC
CGTTCCCGGGGCCATTTTCAAAGACTCGTCGGTAAGATAAGATTGTGTCACTCGCTGTCTCTCTTCATTT
GTCGAAGAATGCTGAGGAATTTCGCGATGACGTCGGCGAGTATTTTGAAGAATGAGAATAATTTGTATTT
ATACGAAAATCAGTTAGTGGAATTTTCTACAAAAACATGTTATCTATAGATAATTTTGTTGCAAAATATG
TTGACTATGACAAAGATTGTATGTATATACCTTTAATGTATTCTCATTTTCTTATGTATTTATAATGGCA
ATGATGATACTGATGATATTTTAAGATGATGCCAGACCACAGGCTGATTTCTGCGTCTTTTGCCGAACGC
AGTGCATGTGCGGTTGTTGTTTTTTGGAATAGTTTCAATTTTCGGACTGTCCGCTTTGATTTCAGTTTCT
TGGCTTATTCAAAAAGCAAAGTAAAGCCAAAAAAGCGAGATGGCAATACCAAATGCGGCAAAACGGTAGT
GGAAGGAAAGGGGTGCGGGGCAGCGGAAGGAAGGGTGGGGCGGGGCGTGGCGGGGTCTGTGGCTGGGCGC
GACGTCACCGACGTTGGAGCCACTCCTTTGACCATGTGTGCGTGTGTGTATTATTCGTGTCTCGCCACTC
GCCGGTTGTTTTTTTCTTTTTATCTCGCTCTCTCTAGCGCCATCTCGTACGCATGCTCAACGCACCGCAT
GTTGCCGTGTCCTTTATGCGTCATTTTGGCTCGAAATAGGCAATTATTTAAACAAAGATTAGTCAACGAA
AACGCTAAAATAAATAAGTCTACAATATGGTTACTTATTGCCATGTGTGTGCAGCCAACGATAGCAACAA
AAGCAACAACACAGTGGCTTTCCCTCTTTCACTTTTTGTTTGCAAGCGCGTGCGAGCAAGACGGCACGAC
CGGCAAACGCAATTACGCTGACAAAGAGCAGACGAAGTTTTGGCCGAAAAACATCAAGGCGCCTGATACG
AATGCATTTGCAATAACAATTGCGATATTTAATATTGTTTATGAAGCTGTTTGACTTCAAAACACACAAA
AAAAAAAATAAAACAAATTATTTGAAAGAGAATTAGGAATCGGACAGCTTATCGTTACGGGCTAACAGCA
CACCGAGACGAAATAGCTTACCTGACGTCACAGCCTCTGGAAGAACTGCCGCCAAGCAGAGAGAGAGAGA
AAAAGAGGGAGAGCAGCTTAGACCGCATGTGCTTGTGTGTGAGGCGTCTCTCTCTTCGTCTCCTGTTTGC
GCAAACGCATAGACTGCACTGAGAAAATCGATTACCTATTTTTTATGAATGAATATTTGCACTATTACTA
TTCAAAACTATTAAGATAGCAATCACATTCAATAGCCAAATACTATACCACCTGAGCGATGCAACGAAAT
GATCAATTTGAGCAAAAATGCTGCATATTTAGGACGGCATCATTATAGAAATGCTTCTTGCTGTGTACTT
TTCTCTCGTCTGGCAGCTGTTTCGCCGTTATTGTTAAAACCGGCTTAAGTTAGGTGTGTTTTCTACGACT
AGTGATGCCCCTACTAGAAGATGTGTGTTGCACAAATGTCCCTGAATAACCAATTTGAAGTGCAGATAGC
AGTAAACGTAAGCTAATATGAATATTATTTAACTGTAATGTTTTAATATCGCTGGACATTACTAATAAAC
CCACTATAAACACATGTACATATGTATGTTTTGGCATACAATGAGTAGTTGGGGAAAAAATGTGTAAAAG
CACCGTGACCATCACAGCATAAAGATAACCAGCTGAAGTATCGAATATGAGTAACCCCCAAATTGAATCA
CATGCCGCAACTGATAGGACCCATGGAAGTACACTCTTCATGGCGATATACAAGACACACACAAGCACGA
ACACCCAGTTGCGGAGGAAATTCTCCGTAAATGAAAACCCAATCGGCGAACAATTCATACCCATATATGG
TAAAAGTTTTGAACGCGACTTGAGAGCGGAGAGCATTGCGGCTGATAAGGTTTTAGCGCTAAGCGGGCTT
TATAAAACGGGCTGCGGGACCAGTTTTCATATCACTACCGTTTGAGTTCTTGTGCTGTGTGGATACTCCT
CCCGACACAAAGCCGCTCCATCAGCCAGCAGTCGTCTAATCCAGAGACCCCGGATCGGGGTACCAACATG
GTGAGCAAGGGCGAGGAGCTGTTCACCGGGGTGGTGCCCATCCTGGTCGAGCTGGACGGCGACGTAAACG
GCCACAAGTTCAGCGTGTCCGGCGAGGGCGAGGGCGATGCCACCTACGGCAAGCTGACCCTGAAGTTCAT
CTGCACCACCGGCAAGCTGCCCGTGCCCTGGCCCACCCTCGTGACCACCCTGACCTACGGCGTGCAGTGC
TTCAGCCGCTACCCCGACCACATGAAGCAGCACGACTTCTTCAAGTCCGCCATGCCCGAAGGCTACGTCC
AGGAGCGCACCATCTTCTTCAAGGACGACGGCAACTACAAGACCCGCGCCGAGGTGAAGTTCGAGGGCGA
CACCCTGGTGAACCGCATCGAGCTGAAGGGCATCGACTTCAAGGAGGACGGCAACATCCTGGGGCACAAG
CTGGAGTACAACTACAACAGCCACAACGTCTATATCATGGCCGACAAGCAGAAGAACGGCATCAAGGTGA
ACTTCAAGATCCGCCACAACATCGAGGACGGCAGCGTGCAGCTCGCCGACCACTACCAGCAGAACACCCC
CATCGGCGACGGCCCCGTGCTGCTGCCCGACAACCACTACCTGAGCACCCAGTCCGCCCTGAGCAAAGAC
CCCAACGAGAAGCGCGATCACATGGTCCTGCTGGAGTTCGTGACCGCCGCCGGGATCACTCTCGGCATGG
ACGAGCTGTACAAGCCAAGCTTAATGGATGATTATTCAATGTGGACTGATGAGAATGATGAAGACGCGAA
AAAGAAAAAATCGTTGAGAGATAAGGGATTGAGTGGATGGGGTGATGCTGATGTATCAAACAGTAAACCA
ATTCGCCGTTGGATTGTGCCAGAAGGCCAAGAAGAAGACTTTGAAACGGCAATGGAACGATGTCCAAGTC
ATTTGAAAAAGAAAGCATTGAATGAAGAAGCTCTTCGTCGACGTTTAACATCTGAAAATCCACAAATAGT
GGCACAAGCTCAACAACAAGCCGAAGAAGAGGCGAATGCTATGATGAGGATTGGACGAAGACCCATTGTT
CCCAGTGGATGGGGTGATATTCCATCTGAAATTAGTACTGACAAGTCAGAATTCGATCAAAGCTCGTCAC
GTGGTTGGGATGAAGGAAGTATAAGCGGTGGTGGAAGTTGCGGCCGCGCCCAGGCCCTGCTCGTGAAGCA
GCCACCACCGCCACCGCCCCCGCCGCACCTGTCTCTGCACCCCTCTGCAGGCAAATCGGCCATGGACAGC
TTCCCCTCGCACCCACAGACTCCCGGCCTACCTGACCTGCAGACCAAAGAGCAGCAGTCTTCACCCAACA
CCTTTGCTCCTTACCCTCTCGCTGGACTGAACCCAAACATGAATGTCAACAGCATGGACATGACCGGTGG
CTTGTCGGTGAAGGACCCATCCCAGTCCCAGTCACGCCTCCCCCAGTGGACGCACCCCAACTCCATGGAT
AACTTGCCCAGTGCCGCTTCCCCCCTGGAGCAGAACCCTAGCAAGCATGGTGCTATCCCTGGAGGTCTAA
GCATTGGGCCTCCAGGTAAGTCCTCCATTGATGACTCCTATGGCCGGTACGATTTAATCCAGAACAGTGA
GTCACCAGCCAGTCCTCCCGTAGCTGTTCCCCATAGCTGGTCACGTGCCAAATCTGACAGTGATAAAATC
TCAAATGGCTCTAGCATCAACTGGCCCCCAGAATTCCATCCGGGAGTTCCATGGAAAGGACTGCAGAATA
TTGACCCTGAGAATGACCCTGACGTCACTCCTGGCAGTGTCCCCACTGGGCCTACCATCAACACCACCAT
CCAGGATGTCAACCGCTACCTCCTCAAGAGTGGAGGTAAACTGTCAGACATCAAATCGACGTGGTCCTCT
GGCCCTACCTCCCACACGCAAGCCTCTCTGTCTCATGAACTATGGAAGGTGCCCAGAAACAGTACTGCAC
CCACGAGGCCACCTCCAGCAGCAACCAATCCCAAGCCCTCCTCCACCTGGGGTGCCAGCCCCCTCGGCTG
GACCAGCTCCTACTCCTCGGGTTCTGCCTGGAGCACCGACACCTCAGGAAGAACCAGCAGCTGGCTCGTT
CTTCGAAACCTCACTCCCCAGATTGATGGTTCTACACTGCGGACATTGTGTTTGCAACATGGGCCTCTTA
TCACATTCCACCTGAATCTGACTCAAGGCAATGCTGTGGTCCGGTACAGCTCCAAGGAGGAGGCTGCCAA
GGCCCAGAAGTCTCTGCACATGTGCGTCCTGGGAAACACTACCATCCTGGCCGAGTTCGCTGGTGAAGAA
GAAGTGAATCGCTTCTTAGCCCAAGGCCAGGCGCTGCCACCCACTTCCAGCTGGCAGTCCAGCAGCGCGT
CCAGCCAGCCGCGGCTCAGCGCAGCGGGCAGCTCCCATGGCCTGGTACGCAGCGACGCTGGCCACTGGAA
CGCCCCGTGCCTGGGTGGCAAGGGGAGCAGTGAGCTGCTGTGGGGCGGGGTGCCCCAGTACTCCAGCAGC
CTGTGGGGCCCGCCCAGCGCCGACGACAGCAGGGTGATAGGCAGCCCCACGCCGCTAACCACCCTGCTGC
CTGGGGACCTGCTCAGCGGGGAGTCCCTGTAGTAATCTAGAGGGCCCGCGGTTCGAAGGTAAGCCTATCC
CTAACCCTCTCCTCGGTCTCGATTCTACGCGTACCGGTCATCATCACCATCACCATTGAGTTTAAACCCG
CTGATCAGCCTCGACTGTGCCTTCTAAGGCCTGAGCTCGCTGATCAGCCTCGATCGAGGATCCAGACATG
ATAAGATACATTGATGAGTTTGGACAAACCACAACTAGAATGCAGTGAAAAAAATGCTTTATTTGTGAAA
TTTGTGATGCTATTGCTTTATTTGTAACCATTATAAGCTGCAATAAACAAGTTAACAACAACAATTGCAT
TCATTTTATGTTTCAGGTTCAGGGGGAGGTGTGGGAGGTTTTTTAAAGCAAGTAAAACCTCTACAAATGT
GGTATGGCTGATTATGATCAGTCGACCGATGCCCTTGAGAGCCTTCAACCCAGTCAGCTCCTTCCGGTGG
GCGCGGGGCATGACTATCGTCGCCGCACTTATGACTGTCTTCTTTATCATGCAACTCGTAGGACAGGTGC
CGGCAGCGCTCTGGGTCATTTTCGGCGAGGACCGCTTTCGCTGGAGCGCGACGATGATCGGCCTGTCGCT
TGCGGTATTCGGAATCTTGCACGCCCTCGCTCAAGCCTTCGTCACTGGTCCCGCCACCAAACGTTTCGGC
GAGAAGCAGGCCATTATCGCCGGCATGGCGGCCGACGCGCTGGGCTACGTCTTGCTGGCGTTCGCGACGC
GAGGCTGGATGGCCTTCCCCATTATGATTCTTCTCGCTTCCGGCGGCATCGGGATGCCCGCGTTGCAGGC
CATGCTGTCCAGGCAGGTAGATGACGACCATCAGGGACAGCTTCAAGGATCGCTCGCGGCTCTTACCAGC
CAGCAAAAGGCCAGGAACCGTAAAAAGGCCGCGTTGCTGGCGTTTTTCCATAGGCTCCGCCCCCCTGACG
AGCATCACAAAAATCGACGCTCAAGTCAGAGGTGGCGAAACCCGACAGGACTATAAAGATACCAGGCGTT
TCCCCCTGGAAGCTCCCTCGTGCGCTCTCCTGTTCCGACCCTGCCGCTTACCGGATACCTGTCCGCCTTT
CTCCCTTCGGGAAGCGTGGCGCTTTCTCAATGCTCACGCTGTAGGTATCTCAGTTCGGTGTAGGTCGTTC
GCTCCAAGCTGGGCTGTGTGCACGAACCCCCCGTTCAGCCCGACCGCTGCGCCTTATCCGGTAACTATCG
TCTTGAGTCCAACCCGGTAAGACACGACTTATCGCCACTGGCAGCAGCCACTGGTAACAGGATTAGCAGA
GCGAGGTATGTAGGCGGTGCTACAGAGTTCTTGAAGTGGTGGCCTAACTACGGCTACACTAGAAGGACAG
TATTTGGTATCTGCGCTCTGCTGAAGCCAGTTACCTTCGGAAAAAGAGTTGGTAGCTCTTGATCCGGCAA
ACAAACCACCGCTGGTAGCGGTGGTTTTTTTGTTTGCAAGCAGCAGATTACGCGCAGAAAAAAAGGATCT
CAAGAAGATCCTTTGATCTTTTCTACGGGGTCTGACGCTCAGTGGAACGAAAACTCACGTTAAGGGATTT
TGGTCATGAGATTATCAAAAAGGATCTTCACCTAGATCCTTTTAAATTAAAAATGAAGTTTTAAATCAAT
CTAAAGTATATATGAGTAAACTTGGTCTGACAGTTACCAATGCTTAATCAGTGAGGCACCTATCTCAGCG
ATCTGTCTATTTCGTTCATCCATAGTTGCCTGACTCCCCGTCGTGTAGATAACTACGATACGGGAGGGCT
TACCATCTGGCCCCAGTGCTGCAATGATACCGCGAGACCCACGCTCACCGGCTCCAGATTTATCAGCAAT
AAACCAGCCAGCCGGAAGGGCCGAGCGCAGAAGTGGTCCTGCAACTTTATCCGCCTCCATCCAGTCTATT
AATTGTTGCCGGGAAGCTAGAGTAAGTAGTTCGCCAGTTAATAGTTTGCGCAACGTTGTTGCCATTGCTG
CAGGCATCGTGGTGTCACGCTCGTCGTTTGGTATGGCTTCATTCAGCTCCGGTTCCCAACGATCAAGGCG
AGTTACATGATCCCCCATGTTGTGCAAAAAAGCGGTTAGCTCCTTCGGTCCTCCGATCGTTGTCAGAAGT
AAGTTGGCCGCAGTGTTATCACTCATGGTTATGGCAGCACTGCATAATTCTCTTACTGTCATGCCATCCG
TAAGATGCTTTTCTGTGACTGGTGAGTACTCAACCAAGTCATTCTGAGAATAGTGTATGCGGCGACCGAG
TTGCTCTTGCCCGGCGTCAACACGGGATAATACCGCGCCACATAGCAGAACTTTAAAAGTGCTCATCATT
GGAAAACGTTCTTCGGGGCGAAAACTCTCAAGGATCTTACCGCTGTTGAGATCCAGTTCGATGTAACCCA
CTCGTGCACCCAACTGATCTTCAGCATCTTTTACTTTCACCAGCGTTTCTGGGTGAGCAAAAACAGGAAG
GCAAAATGCCGCAAAAAAGGGAATAAGGGCGACACGGAAATGTTGAATACTCATACTCTTCCTTTTTCAA
TATTATTGAAGCATTTATCAGGGTTATTGTCTCATGAGCGGATACATATTTGAATGTATTTAGAAAAATA
AACAAATAGGGGTTCCGCGCACATTTCCCCGAAAAGTGCCACCTGACGTCTAAGAAACCATTATTATCAT
GACATTAACCTATAAAAATAGGCGTATCACGAGGCCCTTTCGT
Features (pLannotate 1.2.2; 10 found; start..end, strand, type, name):
     56..2568    +  promoter       Ac5 promoter: Drosophila melanogaster actin 5C promoter
   2588..3304    +  CDS            EGFP: EGFP is a basic (constitutively fluorescent) green fluorescent protein published in 1996, derived from Aequorea victoria. It is reported to be a rapidly-maturing weak dimer with moderate acid sensitivity.
   3758..5209    +  CDS            TNRC6C (fragment): TNR6C_HUMAN - Also known as KIAA1582. Experimental evidence at protein level: Swiss-Prot protein existence level 1. Plays a role in RNA-mediated gene silencing by micro-RNAs (miRNAs). Required for miRNA-dependent translational repression of complementary mRNAs by argonaute family proteins. As scaffoldng protein associates with argonaute proteins bound to partially complementary mRNAs and simultaneously can recruit CCR4-NOT and PAN deadenylase complexes. From Homo sapiens (Human).
   5238..5279    +  CDS            V5 tag: epitope tag from simian virus 5
   5379..5513    -  polyA_signal   SV40 poly(A) signal: SV40 polyadenylation signal
   5536..5620    -  CDS            large T antigen (fragment): large T antigen from SV40 (simian virus 40)
   5621..6091    +  CDS            TcR (fragment): tetracycline efflux protein; tet; confers resistance to tetracycline
   6135..6723    -  rep_origin     ori: high-copy-number ColE1/pMB1/pBR322/pUC origin of replication
   6894..7754    -  CDS            AmpR: β-lactamase; bla; confers resistance to ampicillin, carbenicillin, and related antibiotics
   7755..7859    -  promoter       AmpR promoter: bla
