[The description below was written by a language model from this plasmid's Addgene catalogue record and pLannotate feature annotations shown in this document.]
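Description:
pAc5.1B-EGFP-CeAIN2_254-400-HsTNRC6C_1207-1690-P-GL-mut_R is a 7,953 nt insect-cell expression plasmid. The catalogue lists the backbone as unknown, but the name and the annotated parts are consistent with a pAc5.1-type vector. It is maintained in E. coli through a ColE1/pUC-family origin and selected with ampicillin via the β-lactamase gene and its own promoter. The catalogue records it as low copy even though the origin annotation is of the high-copy type. Short fragments of a tetracycline-resistance gene and of SV40 large T antigen are also annotated; these appear to be backbone remnants rather than functional genes.

Expression is driven by the Drosophila melanogaster actin 5C promoter, a strong constitutive promoter commonly used in Drosophila cultured cells. It is followed by an EGFP coding sequence. Between EGFP and the annotated human TNRC6C fragment lies an unannotated gap of about 450 nt, which matches the expected position of the C. elegans AIN-2 segment (residues 254–400) named in the insert. The payload is therefore a chimeric protein joining AIN-2 254–400 to TNRC6C residues 1207–1690, fused N-terminally to EGFP. A V5 epitope sequence and an SV40 polyadenylation signal lie downstream, though the record does not say whether the V5 tag is in frame with the fusion. The "P-GL-mut" label indicates mutations in the TNRC6C portion, but their nature is not defined in the record. The depositor also notes a two-residue (SD) deletion at positions 378–379 relative to the reference sequence.

TNRC6C is a GW182-family scaffold protein that links Argonaute–miRNA complexes to the CCR4-NOT and PAN deadenylases. The associated study examined GW182 interactions with PABP and deadenylases in miRNA-mediated repression and decay. The provided sequence is the depositor's and may be theoretical.
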