Addgene plasmid #147399: pAc5.1B-EGFP-CeAIN2_254-400-HsTNRC6C_1207-1690-P-GL-mut_R
Purpose: Insect Expression of CeAIN2_254-400-HsTNRC6C_1207-1690-P-GL-mut
Depositing lab: Elisa Izaurralde. Depositing organization: Max Planck Institute for Developmental Biology. Publication: The interactions of GW182 proteins with PABP and deadenylases are required for both translational repression and degradation of miRNA targets. Huntzinger E, Kuzuoglu-Ozturk D, Braun JE, Eulalio A, Wohlbold L, Izaurralde E. Nucleic Acids Res. 2013 Jan;41(2):978-94. doi: 10.1093/nar/gks1078. Epub 2012 Nov 21. PubMed 23172285.
Backbone
  Vector backbone: Unknown
  Vector type: Insect Expression
Growth in bacteria
  Bacterial resistance: Ampicillin, 100 μg/mL
  Growth temperature: 37°C
  Growth strain: DH5alpha
  Copy number: Low Copy
Gene/Insert
  Gene/Insert name: CeAIN2_254-400-HsTNRC6C_1207-1690-P-GL-mut
  Species: H. sapiens (human), C. elegans (nematode)
  Mutation: Deletion of 2 AA (SD) at position 378-379 compared to the sequence given by NCBI: AF000196.1
  Entrez Gene: TNRC6C
  Cloning method: Unknown
Terms and licenses: Academic/Nonprofit Terms; Industry Terms: Not Available to Industry
Depositor comments: Plasmids from this collection were made available to the research community and donated after the lab closed. Please note that the sequence provided by the depositing laboratory may be theoretical/predicted or based on Sanger sequencing results. There may be discrepancies between sequencing results obtained by Addgene and the depositor sequence. If an Addgene verified sequence is not available, please contact before placing your order to request that our lab fully sequence the plasmid.
How to cite: pAc5.1B-EGFP-CeAIN2_254-400-HsTNRC6C_1207-1690-P-GL-mut_R was a gift from Elisa Izaurralde (Addgene plasmid # 147399 ; http://n2t.net/addgene:147399 ; RRID:Addgene_147399)
